Addgene plasmid #204845: p3xFLAG-CMV14-GINIP
Purpose: Express 3x FLAG tagged-GINIP in mammalian cells
Depositing lab: Mikel Garcia-Marcos. Depositing organization: Boston University Medical Campus. Publication: Fine-tuning GPCR-mediated neuromodulation by biasing signaling through different G protein subunits. Park JC, Luebbers A, Dao M, Semeano A, Nguyen AM, Papakonstantinou MP, Broselid S, Yano H, Martemyanov KA, Garcia-Marcos M. Mol Cell. 2023 Jul 20;83(14):2540-2558.e12. doi: 10.1016/j.molcel.2023.06.006. Epub 2023 Jun 29. PubMed 37390816.
Backbone
  Vector backbone: p3xFLAG-CMV14
  Vector type: Mammalian Expression
Growth in bacteria
  Bacterial resistance: Ampicillin, 100 μg/mL
  Growth temperature: 37°C
  Growth strain: DH5alpha
  Copy number: High Copy
Gene/Insert
  Gene/Insert name: PHF24 (alt names: KIAA1045; GINIP)
  Species: H. sapiens (human)
  Entrez Gene: KIAA1045 (a.k.a. DKFZp434I2112, RP11-392A14.4)
  Tag / fusion protein: 3xFLAG (C terminal on backbone)
  Cloning method: Gibson Cloning
Terms and licenses: Academic/Nonprofit Terms; Industry Terms: Not Available to Industry
How to cite: p3xFLAG-CMV14-GINIP was a gift from Mikel Garcia-Marcos (Addgene plasmid # 204845 ; http://n2t.net/addgene:204845 ; RRID:Addgene_204845)
