[The description below was written by a language model from this plasmid's Addgene catalogue record and pLannotate feature annotations shown in this document.]
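Description:
p3xFLAG-CMV14-GINIP is a mammalian expression plasmid of about 7.5 kb, built on the p3xFLAG-CMV14 backbone to produce human GINIP (gene PHF24, also known as KIAA1045) carrying a C-terminal 3xFLAG epitope. In E. coli it is maintained at high copy from a ColE1/pUC-type origin and selected with ampicillin through the β-lactamase gene and its own promoter. An f1 phage origin is also present, which allows single-stranded DNA production. Short fragments of lacZα, lacI, the lac promoter/operator and a T7 promoter are annotated as well; these appear to be backbone remnants rather than functional parts of the expression design.

The expression cassette consists of the human cytomegalovirus immediate-early enhancer and promoter driving the PHF24 open reading frame, which was inserted by Gibson assembly. The open reading frame is followed closely by the backbone-encoded three tandem FLAG epitopes and then the human growth hormone polyadenylation signal. A second cassette downstream places the neomycin phosphotransferase gene under the SV40 enhancer/early promoter, terminated by an SV40 poly(A) signal. This arrangement normally permits G418 selection of stably transfected mammalian cells. The adjacent ble sequence and str fragment are consistent with the Tn5 origin of this marker region.

The stated purpose is expression of 3xFLAG-tagged GINIP in mammalian cells. The tag enables detection or immunoprecipitation with anti-FLAG reagents. The associated work concerns how GPCR-mediated neuromodulation is tuned by biasing signaling through different G protein subunits.
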