Features (pLannotate 1.2.2; 22 found; start..end, strand, type, name):
      4..158     -  CDS            lacZα (fragment): LacZα fragment of β-galactosidase; lacZ fragment
    318..697     +  enhancer       CMV enhancer: human cytomegalovirus immediate early enhancer
    699..898     +  promoter       CMV promoter: human cytomegalovirus (CMV) immediate early promoter
    944..2143    +  CDS            PHF24: PHF24_HUMAN - Also known as KIAA1045 Experimental evidence at protein level: Swiss-Prot protein existence level 1. From Homo sapiens (Human).
   2159..2224    +  CDS            3xFLAG: three tandem FLAG® epitope tags, followed by an enterokinase cleavage site
   2235..2857    +  polyA_signal   hGH poly(A) signal: human growth hormone polyadenylation signal
   2899..3196    +  promoter       SV40 promoter: SV40 enhancer and early promoter
   3250..4041    +  CDS            neo: KKA2_KLEPN - Also known as kan, nptII. Experimental evidence at protein level: Swiss-Prot protein existence level 1. Resistance to kanamycin, neomycin, paromomycin, ribostamycin, butirosin and gentamicin B. From Klebsiella pneumoniae.
   4065..4442    +  CDS            ble: BLE_KLEPN - Experimental evidence at protein level: Swiss-Prot protein existence level 1. Binding protein with a strong affinity to the bleomycin family of antibiotics. Binds to CL990; an antimitotic-antibiotic compound. From Klebsiella pneumoniae.
   4484..4543    +  CDS            str (fragment): STR_KLEPN - Protein inferred from homology: Swiss-Prot protein existence level 3. The aminoglycoside phosphotransferases achieve inactivation of their antibiotic substrates by phosphorylation. From Klebsiella pneumoniae.
   4566..4589    -  rep_origin     CloDF13 ori (fragment): Plasmids containing the CloDF13 (CDF) origin of replication can be propagated in E. coli cells that contain additional plasmids with compatible origins.
   4590..4673    +  CDS            large T antigen (fragment): large T antigen from SV40 (simian virus 40)
   4696..4830    +  polyA_signal   SV40 poly(A) signal: SV40 polyadenylation signal
   4836..4854    -  promoter       T7 promoter: promoter for bacteriophage T7 RNA polymerase
   4892..4908    -  protein_bind   lac operator: The lac repressor binds to the lac operator to inhibit transcription in E. coli. This inhibition can be relieved by adding lactose or isopropyl-β-D-thiogalactopyranoside (IPTG). lac repressor encoded by lacI
   4916..4946    -  promoter       lac promoter: promoter for the E. coli lac operon
   4961..4982    -  protein_bind   CAP binding site: CAP binding activates transcription in the presence of cAMP. E. coli catabolite activator protein
   4995..5087    -  CDS            lacI (fragment): lac repressor; lacI; The lac repressor binds to the lac operator to inhibit transcription in E. coli. This inhibition can be relieved by adding lactose or isopropyl-β-D-thiogalactopyranoside (IPTG).
   5270..5858    -  rep_origin     ori: high-copy-number ColE1/pMB1/pBR322/pUC origin of replication
   6029..6889    -  CDS            AmpR: β-lactamase; bla; confers resistance to ampicillin, carbenicillin, and related antibiotics
   6890..6994    -  promoter       AmpR promoter: bla
   7021..7449    +  rep_origin     f1 ori (sequence partly withheld): f1 bacteriophage origin of replication; arrow indicates direction of (+) strand synthesis
>Addgene plasmid #204845 | p3xFLAG-CMV14-GINIP | addgene full sequence | sequence record 407833 | Addgene NGS Result
CCATTCGCCATTCAGGCTGCGCAACTGTTGGGAAGGGCGATCGGTGCGGGCCTCTTCGCTATTACGCCAG
CTGGCGAAAGGGGGATGTGCTGCAAGGCGATTAAGTTGGGTAACGCCAGGGTTTTCCCAGTCACGACGTT
GTAAAACGACGGCCAGTGCCAAGCTGATCTATACATTGAATCAATATTGGCAATTAGCCATATTAGTCAT
TGGTTATATAGCATAAATCAATATTGGCTATTGGCCATTGCATACGTTGTATCTATATCATAATATGTAC
ATTTATATTGGCTCATGTCCAATATGACCGCCATGTTGACATTGATTATTGACTAGTTATTAATAGTAAT
CAATTACGGGGTCATTAGTTCATAGCCCATATATGGAGTTCCGCGTTACATAACTTACGGTAAATGGCCC
GCCTGGCTGACCGCCCAACGACCCCCGCCCATTGACGTCAATAATGACGTATGTTCCCATAGTAACGCCA
ATAGGGACTTTCCATTGACGTCAATGGGTGGAGTATTTACGGTAAACTGCCCACTTGGCAGTACATCAAG
TGTATCATATGCCAAGTCCGCCCCCTATTGACGTCAATGACGGTAAATGGCCCGCCTGGCATTATGCCCA
GTACATGACCTTACGGGACTTTCCTACTTGGCAGTACATCTACGTATTAGTCATCGCTATTACCATGGTG
ATGCGGTTTTGGCAGTACACCAATGGGCGTGGATAGCGGTTTGACTCACGGGGATTTCCAAGTCTCCACC
CCATTGACGTCAATGGGAGTTTGTTTTGGCACCAAAATCAACGGGACTTTCCAAAATGTCGTAATAACCC
CGCCCCGTTGACGCAAATGGGCGGTAGGCGTGTACGGTGGGAGGTCTATATAAGCAGAGCTCGTTTAGTG
AACCGTCAGAATTAAGCTTGCGGCCGCGAATTCATGGGGGTGTTGATGTCCAAGCGGCAGACAGTGGAGC
AGGTGCAGAAGGTGAGTCTGGCTGTGTCTGCTTTCAAGGATGGGCTGCGGGACAGGCCTTCCATCCGACG
CACAGGTGAGCTGCCAGGGTCCCGCCGTGGCACTGTAGAGGGCTCCGTCCAGGAGGTACAGGAGGAGAAG
GAAGCAGAAGCAGGAACCTCGGTGGTCCAGGAAGAGAGTAGTGCCGGCCGCGCAGCCTGGGAGCGGCTCC
GAGATGGGCGCGGCGTGGAGCCTGAGGAGTTTGACAGGACAAGTCGATTCACACCCCCTGCGTTCATCCG
CCCCACCCGGAAGCTGGATGATGACAAACCTCCAGAAATCTGCCTGGAGCCCAGAGAGCCTGTTGTCAAC
GATGAGATGTGTGATGTTTGTGAGGTCTGGACAGCTGAGAGCCTCTTCCCGTGCAGGGTCTGCACCAGGG
TTTTCCATGATGGCTGCCTGCGCCGCATGGGCTACATCCAAGGAGACAGTGCAGCGGAGGTGACGGAGAT
GGCCCACACAGAAACAGGCTGGAGCTGCCACTACTGTGACAACATCAACTTGCTGCTTACTGAGGAGGAA
ATGTATAGCCTCACGGAGACCTTTCAGCGGTGTAAAGTCATCCCTGATTGCTCCCTGACACTGGAGGACT
TTCTGCGTTACCGCCACCAAGCAGCCAAGCGGGGGGACCGTGACAGGGCCCTGAGTGAGGAGCAAGAAGA
GCAGGCGGCCCGCCAGTTTGCTGCCCTGGACCCTGAACATCGAGGCCACATAGAGTGGCCTGACTTCTTG
TCCCATGAGTCCCTCCTGCTTCTGCAGCAGTTGCGTCCCCAGAACTCTCTGTTGAGGCTTCTGACAGTGA
AGGAGCGGGAGCGAGCCCGAGCCGCCTTCCTGGCTCGGGGCAGTGGGAGCACCGTCAGTGAGGCAGAGTG
CCGCCGGGCCCAGCACTCTTGGTTTTGCAAACGGTTCCCAGAGGCTCCTTCCTGCAGTGTCAGCATCAGC
CATGTGGGTCCCATCGCAGATAGCAGCCCAGCCAGCAGCAGCAGCAAGAGTCAGGACAAGACCCTGCTGC
CCACAGAGCAGGAGTCCAGATTTGTGGACTGGCCTACCTTCCTGCAAGAGAATGTCCTCTACATCCTGGC
TGCTCGCCCCAACAGCGCAGCCATTCACCTGAAGCCCCCAGGAACGGGATCCCGGGCTGACTACAAAGAC
CATGACGGTGATTATAAAGATCATGACATCGACTACAAGGATGACGATGACAAGTAGTGATCCCGGGTGG
CATCCCTGTGACCCCTCCCCAGTGCCTCTCCTGGCCCTGGAAGTTGCCACTCCAGTGCCCACCAGCCTTG
TCCTAATAAAATTAAGTTGCATCATTTTGTCTGACTAGGTGTCCTTCTATAATATTATGGGGTGGAGGGG
GGTGGTATGGAGCAAGGGGCAAGTTGGGAAGACAACCTGTAGGGCCTGCGGGGTCTATTGGGAACCAAGC
TGGAGTGCAGTGGCACAATCTTGGCTCACTGCAATCTCCGCCTCCTGGGTTCAAGCGATTCTCCTGCCTC
AGCCTCCCGAGTTGTTGGGATTCCAGGCATGCATGACCAGGCTCAGCTAATTTTTGTTTTTTTGGTAGAG
ACGGGGTTTCACCATATTGGCCAGGCTGGTCTCCAACTCCTAATCTCAGGTGATCTACCCACCTTGGCCT
CCCAAATTGCTGGGATTACAGGCGTGAACCACTGCTCCCTTCCCTGTCCTTCTGATTTTAAAATAACTAT
ACCAGCAGGAGGACGTCCAGACACAGCATAGGCTACCTGGCCATGCCCAACCGGTGGGACATTTGAGTTG
CTTGCTTGGCACTGTCCTCTCATGCGTTGGGTCCACTCAGTAGATGCCTGTTGAATTGGGTACGCGGCCA
GCTTGGCTGTGGAATGTGTGTCAGTTAGGGTGTGGAAAGTCCCCAGGCTCCCCAGCAGGCAGAAGTATGC
AAAGCATGCATCTCAATTAGTCAGCAACCAGGTGTGGAAAGTCCCCAGGCTCCCCAGCAGGCAGAAGTAT
GCAAAGCATGCATCTCAATTAGTCAGCAACCATAGTCCCGCCCCTAACTCCGCCCATCCCGCCCCTAACT
CCGCCCAGTTCCGCCCATTCTCCGCCCCATGGCTGACTAATTTTTTTTATTTATGCAGAGGCCGAGGCCG
CCTCGGCCTCTGAGCTATTCCAGAAGTAGTGAGGAGGCTTTTTTGGAGGAATTGATCAGCTTGGGATCTG
ATCAAGAGACAGGATGAGGATCGTTTCGCATGATTGAACAAGATGGATTGCACGCAGGTTCTCCGGCCGC
TTGGGTGGAGAGGCTATTCGGCTATGACTGGGCACAACAGACAATCGGCTGCTCTGATGCCGCCGTGTTC
CGGCTGTCAGCGCAGGGGCGCCCGGTTCTTTTTGTCAAGACCGACCTGTCCGGTGCCCTGAATGAACTGC
AGGACGAGGCAGCGCGGCTATCGTGGCTGGCCACGACGGGCGTTCCTTGCGCAGCTGTGCTCGACGTTGT
CACTGAAGCGGGAAGGGACTGGCTGCTATTGGGCGAAGTGCCGGGGCAGGATCTCCTGTCATCTCACCTT
GCTCCTGCCGAGAAAGTATCCATCATGGCTGATGCAATGCGGCGGCTGCATACGCTTGATCCGGCTACCT
GCCCATTCGACCACCAAGCGAAACATCGCATCGAGCGAGCACGTACTCGGATGGAAGCCGGTCTTGTCGA
TCAGGATGATCTGGACGAAGAGCATCAGGGGCTCGCGCCAGCCGAACTGTTCGCCAGGCTCAAGGCGCGC
ATGCCCGACGGCGAGGATCTCGTCGTGACCCATGGCGATGCCTGCTTGCCGAATATCATGGTGGAAAATG
GCCGCTTTTCTGGATTCATCGACTGTGGCCGGCTGGGTGTGGCGGACCGCTATCAGGACATAGCGTTGGC
TACCCGTGATATTGCTGAAGAGCTTGGCGGCGAATGGGCTGACCGCTTCCTCGTGCTTTACGGTATCGCC
GCTCCCGATTCGCAGCGCATCGCCTTCTATCGCCTTCTTGACGAGTTCTTCTGAGCGGGACTCTGGGGTT
CGAAATGACCGACCAAGCGACGCCCAACCTGCCATCACGAGATTTCGATTCCACCGCCGCCTTCTATGAA
AGGTTGGGCTTCGGAATCGTTTTCCGGGACGCCGGCTGGATGATCCTCCAGCGCGGGGATCTCATGCTGG
AGTTCTTCGCCCACCCCGGGCTCGATCCCCTCGCGAGTTGGTTCAGCTGCTGCCTGAGGCTGGACGACCT
CGCGGAGTTCTACCGGCAGTGCAAATCCGTCGGCATCCAGGAAACCAGCAGCGGCTATCCGCGCATCCAT
GCCCCCGAACTGCAGGAGTGGGGAGGCACGATGGCCGCTTTGGTCGACCCGGACGGGACGCTCCTGCGCC
TGATACAGAACGAATTGCTTGCAGGCATCTCATGAGTGTGTCTTCCCGTTTTCCGCCTGAGGTCACTGCG
TGGATGGAGCGCTGGCGCCTGCTGCGCGACGGCGAGCTGCTCACCACCCACTCGCCAAGCTGGAACCGTA
AAAAGGCCGCGTTGCTGGCGTTTTTCCATAGGCTCCGCCGATCATAATCAGCCATACCACATTTGTAGAG
GTTTTACTTGCTTTAAAAAACCTCCCACACCTCCCCCTGAACCTGAAACATAAAATGAATGCAATTGTTG
TTGTTAACTTGTTTATTGCAGCTTATAATGGTTACAAATAAAGCAATAGCATCACAAATTTCACAAATAA
AGCATTTTTTTCACTGCATTCTAGTTGTGGTTTGTCCAAACTCATCAATGTATCTTATCATGTCTGGATC
AATTCCCTATAGTGAGTCGTATTAAATTCGTAATCATGTCATAGCTGTTTCCTGTGTGAAATTGTTATCC
GCTCACAATTCCACACAACATACGAGCCGGAAGCATAAAGTGTAAAGCCTGGGGTGCCTAATGAGTGAGC
TAACTCACATTAATTGCGTTGCGCTCACTGCCCGCTTTCCAGTCGGGAAACCTGTCGTGCCAGCTGCATT
AATGAATCGGCCAACGCGCGGGGAGAGGCGGTTTGCGTATTGGGCGCTCTTCCGCTTCCTCGCTCACTGA
CTCGCTGCGCTCGGTCGTTCGGCTGCGGCGAGCGGTATCAGCTCACTCAAAGGCGGTAATACGGTTATCC
ACAGAATCAGGGGATAACGCAGGAAAGAACATGTGAGCAAAAGGCCAGCAAAAGGCCAGGAACCGTAAAA
AGGCCGCGTTGCTGGCGTTTTTCCATAGGCTCCGCCCCCCTGACGAGCATCACAAAAATCGACGCTCAAG
TCAGAGGTGGCGAAACCCGACAGGACTATAAAGATACCAGGCGTTTCCCCCTGGAAGCTCCCTCGTGCGC
TCTCCTGTTCCGACCCTGCCGCTTACCGGATACCTGTCCGCCTTTCTCCCTTCGGGAAGCGTGGCGCTTT
CTCATAGCTCACGCTGTAGGTATCTCAGTTCGGTGTAGGTCGTTCGCTCCAAGCTGGGCTGTGTGCACGA
ACCCCCCGTTCAGCCCGACCGCTGCGCCTTATCCGGTAACTATCGTCTTGAGTCCAACCCGGTAAGACAC
GACTTATCGCCACTGGCAGCAGCCACTGGTAACAGGATTAGCAGAGCGAGGTATGTAGGCGGTGCTACAG
AGTTCTTGAAGTGGTGGCCTAACTACGGCTACACTAGAAGAACAGTATTTGGTATCTGCGCTCTGCTGAA
GCCAGTTACCTTCGGAAAAAGAGTTGGTAGCTCTTGATCCGGCAAACAAACCACCGCTGGTAGCGGTGGT
TTTTTTGTTTGCAAGCAGCAGATTACGCGCAGAAAAAAAGGATCTCAAGAAGATCCTTTGATCTTTTCTA
CGGGGTCTGACGCTCAGTGGAACGAAAACTCACGTTAAGGGATTTTGGTCATGAGATTATCAAAAAGGAT
CTTCACCTAGATCCTTTTAAATTAAAAATGAAGTTTTAAATCAATCTAAAGTATATATGAGTAAACTTGG
TCTGACAGTTACCAATGCTTAATCAGTGAGGCACCTATCTCAGCGATCTGTCTATTTCGTTCATCCATAG
TTGCCTGACTCCCCGTCGTGTAGATAACTACGATACGGGAGGGCTTACCATCTGGCCCCAGTGCTGCAAT
GATACCGCGAGACCCACGCTCACCGGCTCCAGATTTATCAGCAATAAACCAGCCAGCCGGAAGGGCCGAG
CGCAGAAGTGGTCCTGCAACTTTATCCGCCTCCATCCAGTCTATTAATTGTTGCCGGGAAGCTAGAGTAA
GTAGTTCGCCAGTTAATAGTTTGCGCAACGTTGTTGCCATTGCTACAGGCATCGTGGTGTCACGCTCGTC
GTTTGGTATGGCTTCATTCAGCTCCGGTTCCCAACGATCAAGGCGAGTTACATGATCCCCCATGTTGTGC
AAAAAAGCGGTTAGCTCCTTCGGTCCTCCGATCGTTGTCAGAAGTAAGTTGGCCGCAGTGTTATCACTCA
TGGTTATGGCAGCACTGCATAATTCTCTTACTGTCATGCCATCCGTAAGATGCTTTTCTGTGACTGGTGA
GTACTCAACCAAGTCATTCTGAGAATAGTGTATGCGGCGACCGAGTTGCTCTTGCCCGGCGTCAATACGG
GATAATACCGCGCCACATAGCAGAACTTTAAAAGTGCTCATCATTGGAAAACGTTCTTCGGGGCGAAAAC
TCTCAAGGATCTTACCGCTGTTGAGATCCAGTTCGATGTAACCCACTCGTGCACCCAACTGATCTTCAGC
ATCTTTTACTTTCACCAGCGTTTCTGGGTGAGCAAAAACAGGAAGGCAAAATGCCGCAAAAAAGGGAATA
AGGGCGACACGGAAATGTTGAATACTCATACTCTTCCTTTTTCAATATTATTGAAGCATTTATCAGGGTT
ATTGTCTCATGAGCGGATACATATTTGAATGTATTTAGAAAAATAAACAAATAGGGGTTCCGCGCACATT
TCCCCGAAAAGTGCCACCTG
[124 nt withheld, positions 7021-7144]
C
[91 nt withheld, positions 7146-7236]
A
[49 nt withheld, positions 7238-7286]
CCTTTGACGTTGGAGTCCACGTTCTTT
[37 nt withheld, positions 7314-7350]
ACCCTATCTCGGTCTATTCTTTTGATTTATAAGGGATTTTGCCGATTTCGGCCTATTGGTTAAAAAATGA
GCTGATTTAACAAAAATTTAACGCGAATTTTAACAAAATATTAACGCTTACAATTT
